>Addgene plasmid #123898 | MTK8b_011 | addgene full sequence | sequence record 250031 | Addgene NGS Result
TCATGACCAAAATCCCTTAACGTGAGTTTTCGTTCCACTGAGCGTCAGACCCCGTAGAAAAGATCAAAGG
ATCTTCTTGAGATCCTTTTTTTCTGCGCGTAATCTGCTGCTTGCAAACAAAAAAACCACCGCTACCAGCG
GTGGTTTGTTTGCCGGATCAAGAGCTACCAACTCTTTTTCCGAAGGTAACTGGCTTCAGCAGAGCGCAGA
TACCAAATACTGTTCTTCTAGTGTAGCCGTAGTTAGGCCACCACTTCAAGAACTCTGTAGCACCGCCTAC
ATACCTCGCTCTGCTAATCCTGTTACCAGTGGCTGCTGCCAGTGGCGATAAGTCGTGTCTTACCGGGTTG
GACTCAAGACGATAGTTACCGGATAAGGCGCAGCGGTCGGGCTGAACGGGGGGTTCGTGCACACAGCCCA
GCTTGGAGCGAACGACCTACACCGAACTGAGATACCTACAGCGTGAGCTATGAGAAAGCGCCACGCTTCC
CGAAGGGAGAAAGGCGGACAGGTATCCGGTAAGCGGCAGGGTCGGAACAGGAGAGCGCACGAGGGAGCTT
CCAGGGGGAAACGCCTGGTATCTTTATAGTCCTGTCGGGTTTCGCCACCTCTGACTTGAGCGTCGATTTT
TGTGATGCTCGTCAGGGGGGCGGAGCCTATGGAAAAACGCCAGCAACGCGGCCTTTTTACGGTTCCTGGC
CTTTTGCTGGCCTTTTGCTCACATGTTCTTTCCTGCGTTATCCCCTGATTCTGTGGATAACCGTAGTCGG
TCTCACAATCCACAACCAGTAAGGGCTGGCCCAGGTGTCTGGCCCCACAGCTGAGCTCCTAACCGCACCG
AGCCTCTCCAAAACATGGTCTTTTTTTGCTCCCCACTGCCACCACCATCACCGTCCCCTGCCTCATCCAG
TCCCCCTTCCCATTCTCCAGAGACTTCCTGGGCCATCTCCATGACCTTCCAGACCAGCCTGGGCTTCACT
CTCAAATCCAATGCTTTCTCTGACCTGCATTCTCTCCCCTGGGCCTGTGCCGCTTTCTGTCTGCAGCTTG
TGGCCTGGGTCACCTCTACGGCTGGCCCAGATCCTTCCCTGCCGCCTCCTTCAGGTTCCGTCTTCCTCCA
CTCCCTCTTCCCCTTGCTCTCTGCTGTGTTGCTGCCCAAGGATGCTCTTTCCGGAGCACTTCCTTCTCGG
CGCTGCACCACGTGATGTCCTCTGAGCGGATCCTCCCCGTGTCTGGGTCCTCTCCGGGCATCTCTCCTCC
CTCACCCAACCCCATGCCGTCTTCACTCGCTGGGTTCCCTTTTCCTTCTCCTTCTGGGGCCTGTGCCATC
TCTCGTTTCTTAGGATGGCCTTCTCCGACGGATGTCTCCCTTGCGTCCCGCCTCCCCTTCTTGTAGGCCT
GCATCATCACCGTTTTTCTGGACAACCCCAAAGTACCCCGTCTGCCTGGCTTTAGCCACCTCTCCATCCT
CTTGCTTTCTTTGCCTGGACACCCCGTTCTCCTGTGGATTCGGGTCACCTCTCACTCCTTTCATTTGGGC
AGCTCCCCTACCCCCCTTACCTCTCTAGTCTGTGCTAGCTCTTCCAGCCCCCTGTCATGGCATCTTCCAG
GGGTCCGAGAGCTCAGCTAGTCTTCTTCCTCCAACCCGGGCCCCTATGTCCACTTCAGGACAGCATGTTT
GCTGCCTCCAGGGATCCTGTGTCCCCGAGCTGGGACCACCTTATATTCCCAGGCCCTTGAGACCAGACCA
ATAAAAAACGCCCGGCGGCAACCGAGCGTTCTGAACAAATCCAGATGGAGTTCTGAGGTCATTACTGGAT
CTATCAACAGGAGTCCAAGCGAGCTCGATATCAAATTACGCCCCGCCCTGCCACTCATCGCAGTACTGTT
GTAATTCATTAAGCATTCTGCCGACATGGAAGCCATCACAAACGGCATGATGAACCTGAATCGCCAGCGG
CATCAGCACCTTGTCGCCTTGCGTATAATATTTGCCCATGGTGAAAACGGGGGCGAAGAAGTTGTCCATA
TTGGCCACGTTTAAATCAAAACTGGTGAAACTCACCCAGGGATTGGCTGAAACGAAAAACATATTCTCAA
TAAACCCTTTAGGGAAATAGGCCAGGTTTTCACCGTAACACGCCACATCTTGCGAATATATGTGTAGAAA
CTGCCGGAAATCGTCGTGGTATTCACTCCAGAGCGATGAAAACGTTTCAGTTTGCTCATGGAAAACGGTG
TAACAAGGGTGAACACTATCCCATATCACCAGCTCACCGTCTTTCATTGCCATACGAAATTCCGGATGAG
CATTCATCAGGCGGGCAAGAATGTGAATAAAGGCCGGATAAAACTTGTGCTTATTTTTCTTTACGGTCTT
TAAAAAGGCCGTAATATCCAGCTGAACGGTCTGGTTATAGGTACATTGAGCAACTGACTGAAATGCCTCA
AAATGTTCTTTACGATGCCATTGGGATATATCAACGGTGGTATATCCAGTGATTTTTTTCTCCATTTTAG
CTTCCTTAGCTCCTGAAAATCTCGATAACTCAAAAAATACGCCCGGTAGTGATCTTATTTCATTATGGTG
AAAGTTGGAACCTCTTACGTGCCCGATCAA
Features (pLannotate 1.2.2; 5 found; start..end, strand, type, name):
     77..665     +  rep_origin     ori: high-copy-number ColE1/pMB1/pBR322/pUC origin of replication
    992..1733    +  misc_feature   HA-L (fragment): left homology arm from the adeno-associated virus integration site (AAVS1) within intron 1 of the human PPP1R12C gene
   1751..1785    -  terminator     lambda t0 terminator: minimal transcription terminator from phage lambda (Scholtissek and Grosse, 1987)
   1859..2515    -  CDS            cat: CAT_ECOLX - Experimental evidence at protein level: Swiss-Prot protein existence level 1. This enzyme is an effector of chloramphenicol resistance in bacteria. From Escherichia coli. This protein is used as a marker in many commonly used cloning vectors, such as pACYC184.
   2516..2613    -  promoter       cat promoter: promoter of the E. coli cat gene encoding chloramphenicol acetyltransferase
