[The description below was written by a language model from this plasmid's Addgene catalogue record and pLannotate feature annotations shown in this document.]
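Description:
MTK8b_011 is a small (about 2.6 kb) part-storage plasmid from the Mammalian Toolkit (MTK), a modular hierarchical cloning system for assembling genetic circuits for mammalian cells. It is built on the MTK0_027 part-entry backbone. Although catalogued as a mammalian expression vector, it contains no mammalian promoter, reporter or selection marker of its own. The annotated backbone is purely bacterial: a high-copy ColE1/pUC-type origin of replication, plus a chloramphenicol acetyltransferase (cat) gene driven by its native promoter and followed by a minimal lambda t0 terminator. This gives chloramphenicol selection in E. coli.

The payload is a human AAVS1 homology arm, derived from the safe-harbour adeno-associated virus integration site in intron 1 of PPP1R12C. It is formatted as a type 8b part. According to the depositor, this position holds destination-backbone components such as upstream locus homology arms, resistance cassettes, recognition sites or nuclear markers.

The record is not fully consistent about the arm. The purpose line calls it the 3' 500 bp arm, whereas the insert name (LA_hAAVS1), the depositor's description of 8b parts and the automated annotation all point to a left/upstream arm. The annotated match also spans roughly 740 bp rather than 500 bp. The cloning sites flanking the part are not recorded.

In use, this part would be combined with other MTK parts, presumably including a matching arm for the opposite side of the locus, to build destination vectors. The assembled transcription units in such vectors are flanked by AAVS1 homology, allowing targeted, homology-directed integration into the human AAVS1 locus.
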