Addgene plasmid #123898: MTK8b_011
Purpose: Encodes the 3' 500 bp hAAVS1 locus homology arm as a type 8b part to be used in the MTK system
Depositing lab: Hana El-Samad. Publication: A Toolkit for Rapid Modular Construction of Biological Circuits in Mammalian Cells. Fonseca JP, Bonny AR, Kumar GR, Ng AH, Town J, Wu QC, Aslankoohi E, Chen SY, Dods G, Harrigan P, Osimiri LC, Kistler AL, El-Samad H. ACS Synth Biol. 2019 Nov 15;8(11):2593-2606. doi: 10.1021/acssynbio.9b00322. Epub 2019 Nov 5. PubMed 31686495.
Backbone
  Vector backbone: MTK0_027
  Vector type: Mammalian Expression
Growth in bacteria
  Bacterial resistance: Chloramphenicol, 25 μg/mL
  Growth temperature: 37°C
  Growth strain: DH5alpha
  Copy number: Unknown
Gene/Insert
  Gene/Insert name: LA_hAAVS1
  Species: H. sapiens (human)
  Cloning method: Restriction Enzyme; 5′ cloning site unknown (unknown if destroyed); 3′ cloning site unknown (unknown if destroyed)
Terms and licenses: Academic/Nonprofit Terms; Industry Terms: Not Available to Industry
Depositor comments: Type 8b parts can be components of the destination backbone such as locus upstream homology arms, resistance cassette, recognition sites, and nuclear marker in the MTK Please visit https://www.biorxiv.org/content/10.1101/506188v2 for BioRxiv preprint
How to cite: MTK8b_011 was a gift from Hana El-Samad (Addgene plasmid # 123898 ; http://n2t.net/addgene:123898 ; RRID:Addgene_123898)
